Addgene plasmid #53366: pME-Gal4
Purpose: full-length native Gal4 with stop in Gateway middle entry clone
Depositing lab: Joshua Bonkowsky. Depositing organization: University of Utah. Publication: Gal80 intersectional regulation of cell-type specific expression in vertebrates. Fujimoto E, Gaynes B, Brimley CJ, Chien CB, Bonkowsky JL. Dev Dyn. 2011 Oct;240(10):2324-34. doi: 10.1002/dvdy.22734. Epub 2011 Sep 8. PubMed 21905164.
Backbone
  Vector backbone: pDONR221 (referred to as pME)
  Backbone manufacturer: Invitrogen
  Backbone size w/o insert (bp): 4762
  Total vector size (bp): 7408
Growth in bacteria
  Bacterial resistance: Kanamycin, 50 μg/mL
  Growth temperature: 37°C
  Growth strain: DH5alpha
  Copy number: High Copy
Gene/Insert
  Gene/Insert name: native (full-length) Gal4
  Species: S. cerevisiae (budding yeast)
  Insert size (bp): 2646
  Promoter: no promoter
  Cloning method: Gateway Cloning
  Sequencing primers: 5′ M13-F20; 3′ M13-rev
Resource information
  A portion of this plasmid was derived from a plasmid made by: pME-Gal4 was cloned by PCR from pKG4021 (Guillemin et al., 2001; kind gift of M. Metzstein) using primers 5'-AGACCATGAAGCTACTGTCTTCTATCGA-3' and 5'-CTTACTCTTTTTTTGGGTTTGGTGG-3'.
Terms and licenses: Academic/Nonprofit Terms; Industry Terms: Not Available to Industry
How to cite: pME-Gal4 was a gift from Joshua Bonkowsky (Addgene plasmid # 53366 ; http://n2t.net/addgene:53366 ; RRID:Addgene_53366)
