[The description below was written by a language model from this plasmid's Addgene catalogue record and pLannotate feature annotations shown in this document.]
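Description:
pME-Gal4 is a Gateway middle entry clone built on the Invitrogen pDONR221 backbone (called pME in the multisite Gateway naming used for zebrafish transgenesis). It is a bacterial cloning plasmid, propagated in E. coli at high copy from a ColE1/pUC-type origin and selected with kanamycin through an aminoglycoside phosphotransferase (KanR) gene. The annotated backbone also carries the rrnB T1 and T2 transcription terminators upstream of the cloning site, which insulate the insert from read-through transcription, together with short lacI and lacZα remnants and a T7 promoter just outside attL2.

The payload is the full-length, native GAL4 transcriptional activator from Saccharomyces cerevisiae, about 2.6 kb, including its own stop codon. It was amplified by PCR from an earlier Gal4 plasmid and recombined into the donor vector, so it now sits between attL1 and attL2 sites. The entry clone has no promoter driving the insert and is not meant for expression itself. Instead, an LR Clonase reaction transfers the Gal4 coding sequence into a destination vector, typically alongside a 5′ entry clone supplying a tissue-specific promoter and a 3′ entry clone supplying a polyadenylation signal. Because the stop codon is retained, the protein cannot be fused at its C terminus to a downstream tag. The associated publication concerns Gal80 intersectional regulation of cell-type-specific expression in vertebrates. This points to use in building Gal4 driver constructs whose full-length activator remains sensitive to Gal80 repression.

The catalogue lists a total size of 7408 bp, apparently the sum of the unrecombined backbone and the insert, whereas the depositor's full sequence is 5196 nt. The smaller figure is consistent with loss of the donor vector's cassette during BP recombination.
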