Features (pLannotate 1.2.2; 10 found; start..end, strand, type, name):
    121..213     +  CDS            lacI (fragment): lac repressor; lacI; The lac repressor binds to the lac operator to inhibit transcription in E. coli. This inhibition can be relieved by adding lactose or isopropyl-β-D-thiogalactopyranoside (IPTG).
    268..295     -  terminator     rrnB T2 terminator: transcription terminator T2 from the E. coli rrnB gene
    427..470     +  terminator     rrnB T1 terminator: Escherichia coli rrnB; transcription terminator T1 from the E. coli rrnB gene
    517..553     -  CDS            lacZα (fragment): LacZα fragment of β-galactosidase; lacZ fragment
    569..668     +  protein_bind   attL1: mutant version of attL; recombination site for the Gateway® LR reaction LR Clonase™
    674..3319    +  CDS            GAL4: GAL4 transcriptional activator; Saccharomyces cerevisiae GAL4
   3321..3420    -  protein_bind   attL2: mutant version of attL; recombination site for the Gateway® LR reaction LR Clonase™
   3438..3456    -  promoter       T7 promoter: promoter for bacteriophage T7 RNA polymerase
   3590..4399    +  CDS            KanR: aminoglycoside phosphotransferase; aph(3')-Ia; confers resistance to kanamycin in bacteria or G418 (Geneticin®) in eukaryotes
   4546..5134    +  rep_origin     ori: high-copy-number ColE1/pMB1/pBR322/pUC origin of replication
>Addgene plasmid #53366 | pME-Gal4 | depositor full sequence | sequence record 84520 | pME-Gal4 sequence 5196 bps
CTTTCCTGCGTTATCCCCTGATTCTGTGGATAACCGTATTACCGCCTTTGAGTGAGCTGATACCGCTCGC
CGCAGCCGAACGACCGAGCGCAGCGAGTCAGTGAGCGAGGAAGCGGAAGAGCGCCCAATACGCAAACCGC
CTCTCCCCGCGCGTTGGCCGATTCATTAATGCAGCTGGCACGACAGGTTTCCCGACTGGAAAGCGGGCAG
TGAGCGCAACGCAATTAATACGCGTACCGCTAGCCAGGAAGAGTTTGTAGAAACGCAAAAAGGCCATCCG
TCAGGATGGCCTTCTGCTTAGTTTGATGCCTGGCAGTTTATGGCGGGCGTCCTGCCCGCCACCCTCCGGG
CCGTTGCTTCACAACGTTCAAATCCGCTCCCGGCGGATTTGTCCTACTCAGGAGAGCGTTCACCGACAAA
CAACAGATAAAACGAAAGGCCCAGTCTTCCGACTGAGCCTTTCGTTTTATTTGATGCCTGGCAGTTCCCT
ACTCTCGCGTTAACGCTAGCATGGATGTTTTCCCAGTCACGACGTTGTAAAACGACGGCCAGTCTTAAGC
TCGGGCCCCAAATAATGATTTTATTTTGACTGATAGTGACCTGTTCGTTGCAACAAATTGATGAGCAATG
CTTTTTTATAATGCCAACTTTGTACAAAAAAGCAGGCTAGACCATGAAGCTACTGTCTTCTATCGAACAA
GCATGCGATATTTGCCGACTTAAAAAGCTCAAGTGCTCCAAAGAAAAACCGAAGTGCGCCAAGTGTCTGA
AGAACAACTGGGAGTGTCGCTACTCTCCCAAAACCAAAAGGTCTCCGCTGACTAGGGCACATCTGACAGA
AGTGGAATCAAGGCTAGAAAGACTGGAACAGCTATTTCTACTGATTTTTCCTCGAGAAGACCTTGACATG
ATTTTGAAAATGGATTCTTTACAGGATATAAAAGCATTGTTAACAGGATTATTTGTACAAGATAATGTGA
ATAAAGATGCCGTCACAGATAGATTGGCTTCAGTGGAGACTGATATGCCTCTAACATTGAGACAGCATAG
AATAAGTGCGACATCATCATCGGAAGAGAGTAGTAACAAAGGTCAAAGACAGTTGACTGTATCGATTGAC
TCGGCAGCTCATCATGATAACTCCACAATTCCGTTGGATTTTATGCCCAGGGATGCTCTTCATGGATTTG
ATTGGTCTGAAGAGGATGACATGTCGGATGGCTTGCCCTTCCTGAAAACGGACCCCAACAATAATGGGTT
CTTTGGCGACGGTTCTCTCTTATGTATTCTTCGATCTATTGGCTTTAAACCGGAAAATTACACGAACTCT
AACGTTAACAGGCTCCCGACCATGATTACGGATAGATACACGTTGGCTTCTAGATCCACAACATCCCGTT
TACTTCAAAGTTATCTCAATAATTTTCACCCCTACTGCCCTATCGTGCACTCACCGACGCTAATGATGTT
GTATAATAACCAGATTGAAATCGCGTCGAAGGATCAATGGCAAATCCTTTTTAACTGCATATTAGCCATT
GGAGCCTGGTGTATAGAGGGGGAATCTACTGATATAGATGTTTTTTACTATCAAAATGCTAAATCTCATT
TGACGAGCAAGGTCTTCGAGTCAGGTTCCATAATTTTGGTGACAGCCCTACATCTTCTGTCGCGATATAC
ACAGTGGAGGCAGAAAACAAATACTAGCTATAATTTTCACAGCTTTTCCATAAGAATGGCCATATCATTG
GGCTTGAATAGGGACCTCCCCTCGTCCTTCAGTGATAGCAGCATTCTGGAACAAAGACGCCGAATTTGGT
GGTCTGTCTACTCTTGGGAGATCCAATTGTCCCTGCTTTATGGTCGATCCATCCAGCTTTCTCAGAATAC
AATCTCCTTCCCTTCTTCTGTCGACGATGTGCAGCGTACCACAACAGGTCCCACCATATATCATGGCATC
ATTGAAACAGCAAGGCTCTTACAAGTTTTCACAAAAATCTATGAACTAGACAAAACAGTAACTGCAGAAA
AAAGTCCTATATGTGCAAAAAAATGCTTGATGATTTGTAATGAGATTGAGGAGGTTTCGAGACAGGCACC
AAAGTTTTTACAAATGGATATTTCCACCACCGCTCTAACCAATTTGTTGAAGGAACACCCTTGGCTATCC
TTTACAAGATTCGAACTGAAGTGGAAACAGTTGTCTCTTATCATTTATGTATTAAGAGATTTTTTCACTA
ATTTTACCCAGAAAAAGTCACAACTAGAACAGGATCAAAATGATCATCAAAGTTATGAAGTTAAACGATG
CTCCATCATGTTAAGCGATGCAGCACAAAGAACTGTTATGTCTGTAAGTAGCTATATGGACAATCATAAT
GTCACCCCATATTTTGCCTGGAATTGTTCTTATTACTTGTTCAATGCAGTCCTAGTACCCATAAAGACTC
TACTCTCAAACTCAAAATCGAATGCTGAGAATAACGAGACCGCACAATTATTACAACAAATTAACACTGT
TCTGATGCTATTAAAAAAACTGGCCACTTTTAAAATCCAGACTTGTGAAAAATACATTCAAGTACTGGAA
GAGGTATGTGCGCCGTTTCTGTTATCACAGTGTGCAATCCCATTACCGCATATCAGTTATAACAATAGTA
ATGGTAGCGCCATTAAAAATATTGTCGGTTCTGCAACTATCGCCCAATACCCTACTCTTCCGGAGGAAAA
TGTCAACAATATCAGTGTTAAATATGTTTCTCCTGGCTCAGTAGGGCCTTCACCTGTGCCATTGAAATCA
GGAGCAAGTTTCAGTGATCTAGTCAAGCTGTTATCTAACCGTCCACCCTCTCGTAACTCTCCAGTGACAA
TACCAAGAAGCACACCTTCGCATCGCTCAGTCACGCCTTTTCTAGGGCAACAGCAACAGCTGCAATCATT
AGTGCCACTGACCCCGTCTGCTTTGTTTGGTGGCGCCAATTTTAATCAAAGTGGGAATATTGCTGATAGC
TCATTGTCCTTCACTTTCACTAACAGTAGCAACGGTCCGAACCTCATAACAACTCAAACAAATTCTCAAG
CGCTTTCACAACCAATTGCCTCCTCTAACGTTCATGATAACTTCATGAATAATGAAATCACGGCTAGTAA
AATTGATGATGGTAATAATTCAAAACCACTGTCACCTGGTTGGACGGACCAAACTGCGTATAACGCGTTT
GGAATCACTACAGGGATGTTTAATACCACTACAATGGATGATGTATATAACTATCTATTCGATGATGAAG
ATACCCCACCAAACCCAAAAAAAGAGTAAGACCCAGCTTTCTTGTACAAAGTTGGCATTATAAGAAAGCA
TTGCTTATCAATTTGTTGCAACGAACAGGTCACTATCAGTCAAAATAAAATCATTATTTGCCATCCAGCT
GATATCCCCTATAGTGAGTCGTATTACATGGTCATAGCTGTTTCCTGGCAGCTCTGGCCCGTGTCTCAAA
ATCTCTGATGTTACATTGCACAAGATAAAATAATATCATCATGAACAATAAAACTGTCTGCTTACATAAA
CAGTAATACAAGGGGTGTTATGAGCCATATTCAACGGGAAACGTCGAGGCCGCGATTAAATTCCAACATG
GATGCTGATTTATATGGGTATAAATGGGCTCGCGATAATGTCGGGCAATCAGGTGCGACAATCTATCGCT
TGTATGGGAAGCCCGATGCGCCAGAGTTGTTTCTGAAACATGGCAAAGGTAGCGTTGCCAATGATGTTAC
AGATGAGATGGTCAGACTAAACTGGCTGACGGAATTTATGCCTCTTCCGACCATCAAGCATTTTATCCGT
ACTCCTGATGATGCATGGTTACTCACCACTGCGATCCCCGGAAAAACAGCATTCCAGGTATTAGAAGAAT
ATCCTGATTCAGGTGAAAATATTGTTGATGCGCTGGCAGTGTTCCTGCGCCGGTTGCATTCGATTCCTGT
TTGTAATTGTCCTTTTAACAGCGATCGCGTATTTCGTCTCGCTCAGGCGCAATCACGAATGAATAACGGT
TTGGTTGATGCGAGTGATTTTGATGACGAGCGTAATGGCTGGCCTGTTGAACAAGTCTGGAAAGAAATGC
ATAAACTTTTGCCATTCTCACCGGATTCAGTCGTCACTCATGGTGATTTCTCACTTGATAACCTTATTTT
TGACGAGGGGAAATTAATAGGTTGTATTGATGTTGGACGAGTCGGAATCGCAGACCGATACCAGGATCTT
GCCATCCTATGGAACTGCCTCGGTGAGTTTTCTCCTTCATTACAGAAACGGCTTTTTCAAAAATATGGTA
TTGATAATCCTGATATGAATAAATTGCAGTTTCATTTGATGCTCGATGAGTTTTTCTAATCAGAATTGGT
TAATTGGTTGTAACACTGGCAGAGCATTACGCTGACTTGACGGGACGGCGCAAGCTCATGACCAAAATCC
CTTAACGTGAGTTACGCGTCGTTCCACTGAGCGTCAGACCCCGTAGAAAAGATCAAAGGATCTTCTTGAG
ATCCTTTTTTTCTGCGCGTAATCTGCTGCTTGCAAACAAAAAAACCACCGCTACCAGCGGTGGTTTGTTT
GCCGGATCAAGAGCTACCAACTCTTTTTCCGAAGGTAACTGGCTTCAGCAGAGCGCAGATACCAAATACT
GTTCTTCTAGTGTAGCCGTAGTTAGGCCACCACTTCAAGAACTCTGTAGCACCGCCTACATACCTCGCTC
TGCTAATCCTGTTACCAGTGGCTGCTGCCAGTGGCGATAAGTCGTGTCTTACCGGGTTGGACTCAAGACG
ATAGTTACCGGATAAGGCGCAGCGGTCGGGCTGAACGGGGGGTTCGTGCACACAGCCCAGCTTGGAGCGA
ACGACCTACACCGAACTGAGATACCTACAGCGTGAGCTATGAGAAAGCGCCACGCTTCCCGAAGGGAGAA
AGGCGGACAGGTATCCGGTAAGCGGCAGGGTCGGAACAGGAGAGCGCACGAGGGAGCTTCCAGGGGGAAA
CGCCTGGTATCTTTATAGTCCTGTCGGGTTTCGCCACCTCTGACTTGAGCGTCGATTTTTGTGATGCTCG
TCAGGGGGGCGGAGCCTATGGAAAAACGCCAGCAACGCGGCCTTTTTACGGTTCCTGGCCTTTTGCTGGC
CTTTTGCTCACATGTT
