>Addgene plasmid #53366 | pME-Gal4 | depositor partial sequence | sequence record 83104 | sequence of insert
TCGTTGCAACAAATTGATGAGCAATGCTTTTTTATAATGCCAACTTTGTACAAAAAAGCAGGCTAGACCA
TGAAGCTACTGTCTTCTATCGAACAAGCATGCGATATTTGCCGACTTAAAAAGCTCAAGTGCTCCAAAGA
AAAACCGAAGTGCGCCAAGTGTCTGAAGAACAACTGGGAGTGTCGCTACTCTCCCAAAACCAAAAGGTCT
CCGCTGACTAGGGCACATCTGACAGAAGTGGAATCAAGGCTAGAAAGACTGGAACAGCTATTTCTACTGA
TTTTTCCTCGAGAAGACCTTGACATGATTTTGAAAATGGATTCTTTACAGGATATAAAAGCATTGTTAAC
AGGATTATTTGTACAAGATAATGTGAATAAAGATGCCGTCACAGATAGATTGGCTTCAGTGGAGACTGAT
ATGCCTCTAACATTGAGACAGCATAGAATAAGTGCGACATCATCATCGGAAGAGAGTAGTAACAAAGGTC
AAAGACAGTTGACTGTATCGATTGACTCGGCAGCTCATCATGATAACTCCACAATTCCGTTGGATTTTAT
GCCCAGGGATGCTCTTCATGGATTTGATTGGTCTGAAGAGGATGACATGTCGGATGGCTTGCCCTTCCTG
AAAACGGACCCCAACAATAATGGGTTCTTTGGCGACGGTTCTCTCTTATGTATTCTTCGATCTATTGGCT
TTAAACCGGAAAATTACACGAACTCTAACGTTAACAGGCTCCCGACCATGATTACGGATAGATACACGTT
GGCTTCTAGATCCACAACATCCCGTTTACTTCAAAGTTATCTCAATAATTTTCACCCCTACTGCCCTATC
GTGCACTCACCGACGCTAATGATGTTGTATAATAACCAGATTGAAATCGCGTCGAAGGATCAATGGCAAA
TCCTTTTTAACTGCATATTAGCCATTGGAGCCTGGTGTATAGAGGGGGAATCTACTGATATAGATGTTTT
TTACTATCAAAATGCTAAATCTCATTTGACGAGCAAGGTCTTCGAGTCAGGTTCCATAATTTTGGTGACA
GCCCTACATCTTCTGTCGCGATATACACAGTGGAGGCAGAAAACAAATACTAGCTATAATTTTCACAGCT
TTTCCATAAGAATGGCCATATCATTGGGCTTGAATAGGGACCTCCCCTCGTCCTTCAGTGATAGCAGCAT
TCTGGAACAAAGACGCCGAATTTGGTGGTCTGTCTACTCTTGGGAGATCCAATTGTCCCTGCTTTATGGT
CGATCCATCCAGCTTTCTCAGAATACAATCTCCTTCCCTTCTTCTGTCGACGATGTGCAGCGTACCACAA
CAGGTCCCACCATATATCATGGCATCATTGAAACAGCAAGGCTCTTACAAGTTTTCACAAAAATCTATGA
ACTAGACAAAACAGTAACTGCAGAAAAAAGTCCTATATGTGCAAAAAAATGCTTGATGATTTGTAATGAG
ATTGAGGAGGTTTCGAGACAGGCACCAAAGTTTTTACAAATGGATATTTCCACCACCGCTCTAACCAATT
TGTTGAAGGAACACCCTTGGCTATCCTTTACAAGATTCGAACTGAAGTGGAAACAGTTGTCTCTTATCAT
TTATGTATTAAGAGATTTTTTCACTAATTTTACCCAGAAAAAGTCACAACTAGAACAGGATCAAAATGAT
CATCAAAGTTATGAAGTTAAACGATGCTCCATCATGTTAAGCGATGCAGCACAAAGAACTGTTATGTCTG
TAAGTAGCTATATGGACAATCATAATGTCACCCCATATTTTGCCTGGAATTGTTCTTATTACTTGTTCAA
TGCAGTCCTAGTACCCATAAAGACTCTACTCTCAAACTCAAAATCGAATGCTGAGAATAACGAGACCGCA
CAATTATTACAACAAATTAACACTGTTCTGATGCTATTAAAAAAACTGGCCACTTTTAAAATCCAGACTT
GTGAAAAATACATTCAAGTACTGGAAGAGGTATGTGCGCCGTTTCTGTTATCACAGTGTGCAATCCCATT
ACCGCATATCAGTTATAACAATAGTAATGGTAGCGCCATTAAAAATATTGTCGGTTCTGCAACTATCGCC
CAATACCCTACTCTTCCGGAGGAAAATGTCAACAATATCAGTGTTAAATATGTTTCTCCTGGCTCAGTAG
GGCCTTCACCTGTGCCATTGAAATCAGGAGCAAGTTTCAGTGATCTAGTCAAGCTGTTATCTAACCGTCC
ACCCTCTCGTAACTCTCCAGTGACAATACCAAGAAGCACACCTTCGCATCGCTCAGTCACGCCTTTTCTA
GGGCAACAGCAACAGCTGCAATCATTAGTGCCACTGACCCCGTCTGCTTTGTTTGGTGGCGCCAATTTTA
ATCAAAGTGGGAATATTGCTGATAGCTCATTGTCCTTCACTTTCACTAACAGTAGCAACGGTCCGAACCT
CATAACAACTCAAACAAATTCTCAAGCGCTTTCACAACCAATTGCCTCCTCTAACGTTCATGATAACTTC
ATGAATAATGAAATCACGGCTAGTAAAATTGATGATGGTAATAATTCAAAACCACTGTCACCTGGTTGGA
CGGACCAAACTGCGTATAACGCGTTTGGAATCACTACAGGGATGTTTAATACCACTACAATGGATGATGT
ATATAACTATCTATTCGATGATGAAGATACCCCACCAAACCCAAAAAAAGAGTAAGACCCAGCTTTCT
