>Addgene plasmid #53366 | pME-Gal4 | addgene partial sequence | sequence record 84447 | M13pUC-Fwd 5'-CCCAGTCACGACGTTGTAAAACG-3'
TAAGCTCGGGCCCCAAATAATGATTTTATTTTGACTGATAGTGACCTGTTCGTTGCAACAAATTGATGAG
CAATGCTTTTTTATAATGCCAACTTTGTACAAAAAAGCAGGCTAGACCATGAAGCTACTGTCTTCTATCG
AACAAGCATGCGATATTTGCCGACTTAAAAAGCTCAAGTGCTCCAAAGAAAAACCGAAGTGCGCCAAGTG
TCTGAAGAACAACTGGGAGTGTCGCTACTCTCCCAAAACCAAAAGGTCTCCGCTGACTAGGGCACATCTG
ACAGAAGTGGAATCAAGGCTAGAAAGACTGGAACAGCTATTTCTACTGATTTTTCCTCGAGAAGACCTTG
ACATGATTTTGAAAATGGATTCTTTACAGGATATAAAAGCATTGTTAACAGGATTATTTGTACAAGATAA
TGTGAATAAAGATGCCGTCACAGATAGATTGGCTTCAGTGGAGACTGATATGCCTCTAACATTGAGACAG
CATAGAATAAGTGCGACATCATCATCGGAAGAGAGTAGTAACAAAGGTCAAAGACAGTTGACTGTATCGA
TTGACTCGGCAGCTCATCATGATAACTCCACAATTCCGTTGGATTTTATGCCCAGGGATGCTCTTCATGG
ATTTGATTGGTCTGAAGAGGATGACATGTCGGATGGCTTGCCCTTCCTGAAAACGGACCCCAACAATAAT
GGGTTCTTTGGCGACGGTTCTCTCTTATGTATTCTTCGATCTATTGGCTTTAAACCGGAAAATTACACGA
ACTCTAACGTTAACAGGCTCCCGACCATGATTACGGATAGATACACGTTGGCTTCTAGATCCACAACATC
CCGTTTACTTCAAAGTTATCTCAATAATTTTCACCCCTACTGCCCTATCGTGCACTCACCGACGCTAATG
ATGTTGTATAATAACCAGATTGAAATCGCGTCGAAGGATCAATGGCAAATCCTTTTTAACTGCATATTAG
CCATTGGAGCCTGGTGTATAGAGGGGGAATCTACTGATATAGATGTTTTTTACTATCAAAATGCTAAATC
TCATTTGACGAGCAAGGTCTTCGAGTCAGGTTCCATAATTTTGGTGACAGCCCTACATCTTCTGTCGCGA
TATACACAGTGGAGGCAGAAAACAAATACTAGCTATAATTTTCACAGCTTTTCCATAAGAATGGCCATAT
CATTGGGC
