>Addgene plasmid #53366 | pME-Gal4 | addgene partial sequence | sequence record 84448 | Gal4-N-term 5'-GAGTAGTAACAAAGGTCAA-3'
TCGATTGACTCGGCAGCTCATCATGATAACTCCACAATTCCGTTGGATTTTATGCCCAGGGATGCTCTTC
ATGGATTTGATTGGTCTGAAGAGGATGACATGTCGGATGGCTTGCCCTTCCTGAAAACGGACCCCAACAA
TAATGGGTTCTTTGGCGACGGTTCTCTCTTATGTATTCTTCGATCTATTGGCTTTAAACCGGAAAATTAC
ACGAACTCTAACGTTAACAGGCTCCCGACCATGATTACGGATAGATACACGTTGGCTTCTAGATCCACAA
CATCCCGTTTACTTCAAAGTTATCTCAATAATTTTCACCCCTACTGCCCTATCGTGCACTCACCGACGCT
AATGATGTTGTATAATAACCAGATTGAAATCGCGTCGAAGGATCAATGGCAAATCCTTTTTAACTGCATA
TTAGCCATTGGAGCCTGGTGTATAGAGGGGGAATCTACTGATATAGATGTTTTTTACTATCAAAATGCTA
AATCTCATTTGACGAGCAAGGTCTTCGAGTCAGGTTCCATAATTTTGGTGACAGCCCTACATCTTCTGTC
GCGATATACACAGTGGAGGCAGAAAACAAATACTAGCTATAATTTTCACAGCTTTTCCATAAGAATGGCC
ATATCATTGGGCTTGAATAGGGACCTCCCCTCGTCCTTCAGTGATAGCAGCATTCTGGAACAAAGACGCC
GAATTTGGTGGTCTGTCTACTCTTGGGAGATCCAATTGTCCCTGCTTTATGGTCGATCCATCCAGCTTTC
TCAGAATACAATCTCCTTCCCTTCTTCTGTCGACGATGTGCAGCGTACCACAACAGGTCCCACCATATAT
CATGGCATCATTGAAACAGCAAGGCTCTTACAAGTTTTCACAAAAATCTATGAACTAGACAAAACAGTAA
CTGCAGAAAAAAGTCCTATATGTGCAAAAAAATGCTTGATGATTTGTAATGAGATTGAGGAGGTTTCGAG
ACAGGCACCAAAGTTTTTACAAATGGATATTTCCACCACCGCTCTAACCAATTTGTTGAAGGAACACCCT
TGGCTATCCTTTACAAGATTCGAA
