>Addgene plasmid #53366 | pME-Gal4 | addgene partial sequence | sequence record 84449 | M13-Rev 5'-CAGGAAACAGCTATGACC-3'
CTATAGGGGATATCAGCTGGATGGCAAATAATGATTTTATTTTGACTGATAGTGACCTGTTCGTTGCAAC
AAATTGATAAGCAATGCTTTCTTATAATGCCAACTTTGTACAAGAAAGCTGGGTCTTACTCTTTTTTTGG
GTTTGGTGGGGTATCTTCATCATCGAATAGATAGTTATATACATCATCCATTGTAGTGGTATTAAACATC
CCTGTAGTGATTCCAAACGCGTTATACGCAGTTTGGTCCGTCCAACCAGGTGACAGTGGTTTTGAATTAT
TACCATCATCAATTTTACTAGCCGTGATTTCATTATTCATGAAGTTATCATGAACGTTAGAGGAGGCAAT
TGGTTGTGAAAGCGCTTGAGAATTTGTTTGAGTTGTTATGAGGTTCGGACCGTTGCTACTGTTAGTGAAA
GTGAAGGACAATGAGCTATCAGCAATATTCCCACTTTGATTAAAATTGGCGCCACCAAACAAAGCAGACG
GGGTCAGTGGCACTAATGATTGCAGCTGTTGCTGTTGCCCTAGAAAAGGCGTGACTGAGCGATGCGAAGG
TGTGCTTCTTGGTATTGTCACTGGAGAGTTACGAGAGGGTGGACGGTTAGATAACAGCTTGACTAGATCA
CTGAAACTTGCTCCTGATTTCAATGGCACAGGTGAAGGCCCTACTGAGCCAGGAGAAACATATTTAACAC
TGATATTGTTGACATTTTCCTCCGGAAGAGTAGGGTATTGGGCGATAGTTGCAGAACCGACAATATTTTT
AATGGCGCTACCATTACTATTGTTATAACTGATATGCGGTAATGGGATTGCACACTGTGATAACAGAAAC
GGCGCACATACCTCTTCCAGTACTTGAATGTATTTTTCACAAGTCTGGATTTTAAAAGTGGCCAGTTTTT
TTAATAGCATCAGAACAGTGTTAATTTGTTGTAATAATTGTGCGGTCTCGTTATTCTCAGCATTCGATTT
TGAGTTTGAGAGTAGAGTCTTTATGGGTACTAGGACTGCATTGAACAAGTAATAAGAACAATTCCAGGCA
AAATATGGGGTGACATTATGATTGTCCATATAGCTACTTACAGACATAACAGTTCTTTGTGCTGCATCGC
TTAACATGATGGAGCATCGTTTAACTTCATAACTTTGATGATCATTT
